Addgene plasmid #34509: KHBD00399
Depositing lab: Bart Deplancke. Depositing organization: Swiss Federal Institute of Technology (EPFL). Publication: Automated protein-DNA interaction screening of Drosophila regulatory elements. Korneel Hens, Jean-Daniel Feuz, Alina Isakova, Antonina Lagovitina, Andreas Massouras, Julien Bryois, Patrick Callaerts, Susan E. Celniker, Bart Deplancke. Nat Methods. 2011 Oct 30;8(12):1065-70. 10.1038/nmeth.1763 PubMed 22037703.
Backbone
  Vector backbone: pDONR221
  Backbone manufacturer: Invitrogen
  Backbone size w/o insert (bp): 2536
  Vector type: Gateway Donor Vector
Growth in bacteria
  Bacterial resistance: Kanamycin, 50 μg/mL
  Growth temperature: 37°C
  Growth strain: DH5alpha
  Copy number: High Copy
Gene/Insert
  Gene/Insert name: CG2702 (alt names: FBgn0037540; CG2702)
  Species: D. melanogaster (fly)
  Insert size (bp): 2163
  Entrez Gene: Pbp95 (a.k.a. Dmel_CG2702, BEST:LD28511, CG2702, DmPBP, DmPBP95, DmSNAP190, DmSNAPc, Dmel\CG2702, anon-WO0118547.359)
  Cloning method: Gateway Cloning
  Sequencing primers: 5′ M13F; 3′ M13R
Terms and licenses: Academic/Nonprofit Terms; Industry Terms: Not Available to Industry
Depositor comments: Please note that the ORFs in this collection were cloned open-ended (without a stop codon).
How to cite: KHBD00399 was a gift from Bart Deplancke (Addgene plasmid # 34509 ; http://n2t.net/addgene:34509 ; RRID:Addgene_34509)
