[The description below was written by a language model from this plasmid's Addgene catalogue record.]
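Description:
KHBD00399 is a Gateway entry-type clone built in the pDONR221 donor vector backbone (Invitrogen), carrying the open reading frame of the Drosophila melanogaster gene CG2702, also known as Pbp95 (DmPBP95/DmSNAP190), a subunit of the fly snRNA-activating protein complex (DmSNAPc). The insert is recorded as 2163 bp in a backbone of about 2.5 kb without insert. The plasmid is maintained in E. coli as a high-copy construct under kanamycin selection. No feature table is provided, so the origin of replication and recombination sites are not itemised. A pDONR221-derived clone made by Gateway cloning normally has its insert flanked by attL sites, and the M13 forward and reverse primer sites listed for sequencing read into the insert from either side.

The vector has no stated promoter for expressing the insert, which is consistent with its role as a shuttle clone rather than an expression construct. The ORF is meant to be moved by Gateway recombination into destination vectors that supply the promoter, tags and host-specific elements. The depositor notes that ORFs in this collection were cloned open-ended, without a stop codon, so the coding sequence can be read through into a C-terminal fusion partner provided by the destination vector. Any untagged use would rely on a downstream stop codon from that vector. The clone belongs to a collection associated with automated screening of protein–DNA interactions at Drosophila regulatory elements, so its likely use is as a source ORF for generating fusion constructs in such assays. The record does not specify which destination vectors were used.
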