>Addgene plasmid #34509 | KHBD00399 | depositor partial sequence | sequence record 41076 | KHBD00399 sequence 2163 bps
ATGGACGATGCCGATGATCTGCGCATAAACCAGCAGCAGCTTATGGACGAGATTTCGGCCCTCTTGCAGA
ACACAGCGAAGCCGAGCGCCGCCAACGCACTGCAGCTGAATCAGGAGCTCCAGCGCCGGCTCATGCAAGT
CCGGACCAAAATTCTGGCCATGTTACAAGTAGTAAGGGCCCGCTTCTCTCGGAACGAGGACATCCTGGTG
CGCCGGCTGCGACCTCGTTCCCATTTCGGCCCGAATTCCCTCAATCTTAGCGGGGCGATCCTGCGGAAGG
GCACGTTTCGCTTCAAGGGCAACCTGTTTTTCCGAGACATCGATGGTCGAAGCTGTCCTAACAACGAGGA
TTACGAGGCGCGGTGCCACACGGAGATGTTTCCCACCGACTTTGACATGCACTCCAGACATGTATGGACA
TTGCTAGACAAAAAGAATGTGATAATGGGTATAAAACAACAGTTACTGGAGCATAGGGCCCACAGTACGA
ATGCGCTGCCCAGCGGAAGCCTGAAGCGCAAGCCAATCGAGCGACACTTAAGTACACTGGTAAGTCTGCT
GGCAACTGCGGATAGTAGCTTCAGCATCGACTGGAACCAGATCAGCACCCTGGACTTGGAATATCGGCAC
TCACCATATAGCTGTGAGGCAATGTGGAGGGTCTACTTAACACCAGATCTCAGGCGAGACGATTGGTCAC
CCGAGGAGGACGAAACTTTACTGGCGGTGGCCACTGCGAACAGGATGCAGAACTGGGAGTTGATAGCCGC
GTCGCTAGACCGACGTTCCGACTATCAGTGCTTCGTACGCTTTCATACCGCCCTACGTTTTCTGCTGGAG
CCAAAGAACAGCCACCGCTGGAGCGAAGAGGACAACGATAAACTAAGGGCGATCGTTGATAGGAATACGG
CAAACAGTGTAATAAACTGGAAAAAAGTCGTGGAATACTTCCCGGACAAGTCCAAATCAACGCTGATTGG
TCGTTACTACTACGTGTTGCATCCTAGCATCAGTCACGAACCCTTCACTACCAAGGAGGACATGATGCTG
TTCGCCGCCGTTGAAGAGTACAATGGAAAGTTTCACTGTTTTCCGCGTTCTCTTTTCCCAAACCGGTCGT
TAACCCAACTCCGAACTCGCTACCACAATGTACTGGCACAACGCAACAAGACCGACTCCTGGTCCGTTCA
GGACGACACACGGCTGATGAGCTTCGTAACGCAATACGGGGCTTCCCAGTGGCTTAACTGTGCCACGTTC
TTGGGCAATCACACGCGGACCAGCTGTCGAACCCGCTTCCTAGTCATCAAGAAATTCCTTGAACAAAATC
CCAATGCAAAAGTGGAAGACCTGCCACGCCGCCGATCGAAGAAGGTGTCCTTGGTTAACTCTGATAACTG
GGCGCAGCGTTTGCAAGAGTGGCAAGAGGACCCAGAGTCATTAGTTAATGATAACCCCCCGAAAGGAACT
CGGGTGCGCGGTCCCAAATCGAAAAAGGCTAGGATCGAGCGACAGGCAGAGAGTTTCTCAAGACTTTCGA
AAGTTGATATAGAGTTCTGCAACTTCTTTAAGTTTAGTTATAATCTGACGCTGAGCACTCCAAAAACTTT
TCCAGTTCCAAAAGACGTTTATAACCTTGCCTACGTGATCAGAGCTCTTGCATATAAGCCACCAATTCGA
CCCTCGCTCTTACAAAACATATTTATGCCAAATGATGTGCTTAAGTGCTACAACAGCATGATCCGAAACC
TTCCGGACGAGGAAGGTGATATGAAGAGCCCACTTTTGCCACCCAACTGGTCAACTATGATGGGGTTTCG
AGCCTTATGCATTCTTTCCGGAGATTGTCGCAAGGATACGGAAACACGTAGCTTCGAATACAATGAATCT
TTACCACCCATCCAGCTTTTCCGCAAGCGGTTGCAAGCTCTTTTCTATCGTACCACTCTTCTCAGCCGCT
TGGAATCACAACTCTTTACGGACTTACCATCAGCATTAGTTTCTTTACCACGCCCCAAACACGATTATGC
AAAAATGGGTACACATGTTGAATTAATCGATCCAGAGCCGGCACCACAGAATGATCTAAAATCCGAGCCG
CTTAGCGAGAATGAAGTGATTAATACAGTCAAGCAGGAATTGGAAATGGAATATACAGTTCCA
