>Addgene plasmid #34509 | KHBD00399 | addgene partial sequence | sequence record 42275 | M13-Rev 5'-CAGGAAACAGCTATGACC-3'
ATTTTATTTTGACTGATAGTGACCTGTTCGTTGCAACAAATTGATAAGCAATGCTTTCTTATAATGCCAA
CTTTGTACAAGAAAGTTGGCAATGGAACTGTATATTCCATTTCCAATTCCTGCTTGACTGTATTAATCAC
TTCATTCTCGCTAAGCGGCTCGGATTTTAGATCATTCTGTGGTGCCGGCTCTGGATCGATTAATTCAACA
TGTGTACCCATTTTTGCATAATCGTGTTTGGGGCGTGGTAAAGAAACTAATGCTGATGGTAAGTCCGTAA
AGAGTTGTGATTCCAAGCGGCTGAGAAGAGTGGTACGATAGAAAAGAGCTTGCAACCGCTTGCGGAAAAG
CTGGATGGGTGGTAAAGATTCATTGTATTCGAAGCTACGTGTTTCCGTATCCTTGCGACAATCTCCGGAA
AGAATGCATAAGGCTCGAAACCCCATCATAGTTGACCAGTTGGGTGGCAAAAGTGGGCTCTTCATATCAC
CTTCCTCGTCCGGAAGGTTTCGGATCATGCTGTTGTAGCACTTAAGCACATCATTTGGCATAAATATGTT
TTGTAAGAGCGAGGGTCGAATTGGTGGCTTATATGCAAGAGCTCTGATCACGTAGGCAA
